Addgene plasmid #184407: 3159_pETcon-SARS-CoV-2-RBD-L452R-T478K
Purpose: yeast surface display of the SARS-CoV-2 Delta variant RBD
Depositing lab: Jesse Bloom. Depositing organization: Fred Hutchinson Cancer Center. Publication: Shifting mutational constraints in the SARS-CoV-2 receptor-binding domain during viral evolution. Starr TN, Greaney AJ, Hannon WW, Loes AN, Hauser K, Dillen JR, Ferri E, Farrell AG, Dadonaite B, McCallum M, Matreyek KA, Corti D, Veesler D, Snell G, Bloom JD. Science. 2022 Jun 28:eabo7896. doi: 10.1126/science.abo7896. PubMed 35762884.
Backbone
  Vector backbone: pETcon
  Vector type: Yeast Expression
  Selectable markers: TRP
Growth in bacteria
  Bacterial resistance: Ampicillin, 100 μg/mL
  Growth temperature: 37°C
  Growth strain: DH5alpha
  Copy number: High Copy
Gene/Insert
  Gene/Insert name: SARS-CoV-2 Delta Spike receptor binding domain (RBD)
  Species: SARS-CoV-2 virus
  Mutation: L452R+T478K
  Entrez Gene: S (a.k.a. GU280_gp02, spike glycoprotein)
  Tag / fusion protein: HA (N terminal on insert); c-Myc (C terminal on insert)
  Cloning method: Gibson Cloning
Terms and licenses: Academic/Nonprofit Terms; Industry Terms: Not Available to Industry
Depositor comments: bioRxiv 10.1101/2022.02.24.481899v1
How to cite: 3159_pETcon-SARS-CoV-2-RBD-L452R-T478K was a gift from Jesse Bloom (Addgene plasmid # 184407 ; http://n2t.net/addgene:184407 ; RRID:Addgene_184407)
