[The description below was written by a language model from this plasmid's Addgene catalogue record and pLannotate feature annotations shown in this document.]
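Description:
3159_pETcon-SARS-CoV-2-RBD-L452R-T478K is a yeast surface display plasmid built on the pETcon backbone, carrying the receptor-binding domain (RBD) of the SARS-CoV-2 spike glycoprotein with the two substitutions, L452R and T478K, that define the Delta variant RBD. It is an E. coli/S. cerevisiae shuttle vector. In bacteria it replicates from a high-copy ColE1/pUC-type origin and is selected with ampicillin through the β-lactamase gene. In yeast it is maintained as a low-copy, stably segregating episome by a CEN/ARS element and selected by tryptophan prototrophy through TRP1 under its own promoter. An f1 origin, T3 and T7 promoters, and lac operon and lacZα remnants are also annotated; these are leftovers of the parental cloning vector and are not part of the display cassette.

The expression cassette is driven by the galactose-inducible GAL1 promoter and encodes Aga2, the a-agglutinin subunit that anchors fusion partners to the yeast cell wall by pairing with Aga1. This is followed in the same orientation by the spike RBD fragment and a C-terminal c-Myc epitope. The catalogue entry also lists an HA tag N-terminal to the insert. It was not picked up in the feature table, though there is an unannotated gap between AGA2 and the RBD where such a tag and linker could lie. Epitope tags in this format are typically used to quantify surface expression by flow cytometry alongside binding of labelled ligands. The insert was introduced by Gibson assembly. The stated purpose is yeast display of the Delta RBD, and the associated study examined how mutational constraints in the RBD shifted during viral evolution.
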