Features (pLannotate 1.2.2; 22 found; start..end, strand, type, name):
      2..18      +  protein_bind   lac operator: The lac repressor binds to the lac operator to inhibit transcription in E. coli. This inhibition can be relieved by adding lactose or isopropyl-β-D-thiogalactopyranoside (IPTG). lac repressor encoded by lacI
     63..81      +  promoter       T3 promoter: promoter for bacteriophage T3 RNA polymerase
    315..756     +  promoter       GAL1 promoter: S. cerevisiae GAL1; inducible promoter, regulated by Gal4
    803..1063    +  CDS            AGA2: AGA2_YEAST - Experimental evidence at protein level: Swiss-Prot protein existence level 1. Receptor binding subunit of the a-agglutinin heterodimer. S.cerevisiae a and alpha cells express the complementary cell surface glycoproteins a-agglutinin and alpha-agglutinin, respectively, which interact with one another to promote cellular aggregation during mating. From Saccharomyces cerevisiae (strain ATCC 204508 / S288c) (Baker's yeast).
   1190..1792    +  CDS            S (fragment): SPIKE_SARS2 - Experimental evidence at protein level: Swiss-Prot protein existence level 1. [Spike glycoprotein]: May down-regulate host tetherin (BST2) by lysosomal degradation, thereby counteracting its antiviral activity. From Severe acute respiratory syndrome coronavirus 2 (2019-nCoV) (SARS-CoV-2).
   1814..1840    +  CDS            Myc (fragment): Myc (human c-Myc proto-oncogene) epitope tag
   2170..2188    -  promoter       T7 promoter: promoter for bacteriophage T7 RNA polymerase
   2191..2207    +  CDS            lacZα (fragment): LacZα fragment of β-galactosidase; lacZ fragment
   2242..2382    +  CDS            lacZα (fragment): LacZα fragment of β-galactosidase; lacZ fragment
   2386..2814    +  rep_origin     f1 ori (sequence partly withheld): f1 bacteriophage origin of replication; arrow indicates direction of (+) strand synthesis
   2842..2893    -  misc_feature   bom (fragment): basis of mobility region from pBR322
   2944..3618    -  CDS            TRP1: phosphoribosylanthranilate isomerase, required for tryptophan biosynthesis; S. cerevisiae TRP1; yeast auxotrophic marker
   3619..3766    -  promoter       TRP1 promoter: S. cerevisiae TRP1
   3904..3953    -  misc_feature   bom (fragment): basis of mobility region from pBR322
   4055..4090    -  CDS            rop (fragment): Rop protein, which maintains plasmids at low copy number; rop
   4158..4661    -  misc_feature   CEN/ARS: S. cerevisiae CEN6 centromere fused to an autonomously replicating sequence
   4698..4802    +  promoter       AmpR promoter: bla
   4803..5663    +  CDS            AmpR: β-lactamase; bla; confers resistance to ampicillin, carbenicillin, and related antibiotics
   5834..6422    +  rep_origin     ori: high-copy-number ColE1/pMB1/pBR322/pUC origin of replication
   6605..6697    +  CDS            lacI (fragment): lac repressor; lacI; The lac repressor binds to the lac operator to inhibit transcription in E. coli. This inhibition can be relieved by adding lactose or isopropyl-β-D-thiogalactopyranoside (IPTG).
   6710..6731    +  protein_bind   CAP binding site: CAP binding activates transcription in the presence of cAMP. E. coli catabolite activator protein
   6746..6776    +  promoter       lac promoter: promoter for the E. coli lac operon
>Addgene plasmid #184407 | 3159_pETcon-SARS-CoV-2-RBD-L452R-T478K | addgene full sequence | sequence record 362505 | Addgene NGS Result
ATTGTGAGCGGATAACAATTTCACACAGGAAACAGCTATGACCATGATTACGCCAAGCTCGAAATTAACC
CTCACTAAAGGGAACAAAAGCTGGTACCAATTCCTTGAATTTTCAAAAATTCTTACTTTTTTTTTGGATG
GACGCAAAGAAGTTTAATAATCATATTACATGGCATTACCACCATATACATATCCATATCTAATCTTACT
TATATGTTGTGGAAATGTAAAGAGCCCCATTATCTTAGCCTAAAAAAACCTTCTCTTTGGAACTTTCAGT
AATACGCTTAACTGCTCATTGCTATATTGAAGTACGGATTAGAAGCCGCCGAGCGGGTGACAGCCCTCCG
AAGGAAGACTCTCCTCCGTGCGTCCTCGTCTTCACCGGTCGCGTTCCTGAAACGCAGATGTGCCTCGCGC
CGCACTGCTCCGAACAATAAAGATTCTACAATACTAGCTTTTATGGTTATGAAGAGGAAAAATTGGCAGT
AACCTGGCCCCACAAACCTTCAAATGAACGAATCAAATTAACAACCATAGGATGATAATGCGATTAGTTT
TTTAGCCTTATTTCTGGGGTAATTAATCAGCGAAGCGATGATTTTTGATCTATTAACAGATATATAAATG
CAAAAACTGCATAACCACTTTAACTAATACTTTCAACATTTTCGGTTTGTATTACTTCTTATTCAAATGT
AATAAAAGTATCAACAAAAAATTGTTAATATACCTCTATACTTTAACGTCAAGGAGAAAAAACCCCGGAT
CGAATTCCCTACTTCATACATTTTCAATTAAGATGCAGTTACTTCGCTGTTTTTCAATATTTTCTGTTAT
TGCTTCAGTTTTAGCACAGGAACTGACAACTATATGCGAGCAAATCCCCTCACCAACTTTAGAATCGACG
CCGTACTCTTTGTCAACGACTACTATTTTGGCCAACGGGAAGGCAATGCAAGGAGTTTTTGAATATTACA
AATCAGTAACGTTTGTCAGTAATTGCGGTTCTCACCCCTCAACAACTAGCAAAGGCAGCCCCATAAACAC
ACAGTATGTTTTTAAGGACAATAGCTCGACGATTGAAGGTAGATACCCATACGACGTTCCAGACTACGCT
CTGCAGGCTAGTGGTGGAGGAGGCTCTGGTGGAGGCGGCCGCGGAGGCGGAGGGTCGGCTAGCCATATGA
ATATCACGAACCTTTGTCCTTTCGGTGAGGTCTTCAATGCTACTAGATTCGCATCCGTGTATGCATGGAA
TAGAAAGAGAATTAGTAATTGTGTAGCGGACTACTCTGTACTTTATAACTCCGCCTCCTTCTCCACATTC
AAGTGTTACGGTGTATCTCCCACCAAGTTGAATGATCTATGCTTTACAAACGTTTACGCCGATAGTTTCG
TAATTAGAGGCGATGAAGTGCGTCAGATCGCACCAGGCCAGACGGGCAAGATAGCAGACTATAATTATAA
GCTGCCTGATGACTTCACCGGCTGTGTGATAGCTTGGAACTCAAATAATCTAGATTCCAAGGTGGGAGGC
AATTACAATTATAGATACCGTCTGTTCCGTAAAAGCAATTTGAAACCATTTGAAAGAGACATTAGCACTG
AAATTTATCAAGCAGGGTCCAAACCGTGCAACGGCGTAGAAGGCTTTAACTGTTATTTCCCATTACAGTC
TTATGGTTTCCAACCTACGAACGGAGTCGGGTATCAGCCGTACAGGGTTGTGGTTCTTTCATTTGAACTG
CTGCACGCGCCCGCAACCGTATGCGGGCCGAAGAAATCAACGCTCGAGGGGGGCGGTTCCGAACAAAAGC
TTATTTCTGAAGAGGACTTGTAATAGAGATCTGATAACAACAGTGTAGATGTAACAAAATCGACTTTGTT
CCCACTGTACTTTTAGCTCGTACAAAATACAATATACTTTTCATTTCTCCGTAAACAACATGTTTTCCCA
TGTAATATCCTTTTCTATTTTTCGTTCCGTTACCAACTTTACACATACTTTATATAGCTATTCACTTCTA
TACACTAAAAAACTAAGACAATTTTAATTTTGCTGCCTGCCATATTTCAATTTGTTATAAATTCCTATAA
TTTATCCTATTAGTAGCTAAAAAAAGATGAATGTGAATCGAATCCTAAGAGAATTGAGCTCCAATTCGCC
CTATAGTGAGTCGTATTACAATTCACTGGCCGTCGTTAGATCGGAAGAGCACACGTCTGAACTCCAGTCA
CTTACAACGTCGTGACTGGGAAAACCCTGGCGTTACCCAACTTAATCGCCTTGCAGCACATCCCCCTTTC
GCCAGCTGGCGTAATAGCGAAGAGGCCCGCACCGATCGCCTTTCCCAACAGTTGCGCAGCCTGAATGGCG
AATGG
[124 nt withheld, positions 2386-2509]
C
[91 nt withheld, positions 2511-2601]
A
[49 nt withheld, positions 2603-2651]
CCTTTGACGTTGGAGTCCACGTTCTTT
[37 nt withheld, positions 2679-2715]
ACCCTATCTCGGTCTATTCTTTTGATTTATAAGGGATTTTGCCGATTTCGGCCTATTGGTTAAAAAATGA
GCTGATTTAACAAAAATTTAACGCGAATTTTAACAAAATATTAACGCTTACAATTTCCTGATGCGGTATT
TTCTCCTTACGCATCTGTGCGGTATTTCACACCGCATAGATCGGCAAGTGCACAAACAATACTTAAATAA
ATACTACTCAGTAATAACCTATTTCTTAGCATTTTTGACGAAATTTGCTATTTTGTTAGAGTCTTTTACA
CCATTTGTCTCCACACCTCCGCTTACATCAACACCAATAACGCCATTTAATCTAAGCGCATCACCAACAT
TTTCTGGCGTCAGTCCACCAGCTAACATAAAATGTAAGCTTTCGGGGCTCTCTTGCCTTCCAACCCAGTC
AGAAATCGAGTTCCAATCCAAAAGTTCACCTGTCCCACCTGCTTCTGAATCAAACAAGGGAATAAACGAA
TGAGGTTTCTGTGAAGCTGCACTGAGTAGTATGTTGCAGTCTTTTGGAAATACGAGTCTTTTAATAACTG
GCAAACCGAGGAACTCTTGGTATTCTTGCCACGACTCATCTCCATGCAGTTGGACGATATCAATGCCGTA
ATCATTGACCAGAGCCAAAACATCCTCCTTAGGTTGATTACGAAACACGCCAACCAAGTATTTCGGAGTG
CCTGAACTATTTTTATATGCTTTTACAAGACTTGAAATTTTCCTTGCAATAACCGGGTCAATTGTTCTCT
TTCTATTGGGCACACATATAATACCCAGCAAGTCAGCATCGGAATCTAGAGCACATTCTGCGGCCTCTGT
GCTCTGCAAGCCGCAAACTTTCACCAATGGACCAGAACTACCTGTGAAATTAATAACAGACATACTCCAA
GCTGCCTTTGTGTGCTTAATCACGTATACTCACGTGCTCAATAGTCACCAATGCCCTCCCTCTTGGCCCT
CTCCTTTTCTTTTTTCGACCGAATTAATTCTTAATCGGCAAAAAAAGAAAAGCTCCGGATCAAGATTGTA
CGTAAGGTGACAAGCTATTTTTCAATAAAGAATATCTTCCACTACTGCCATCTGGCGTCATAACTGCAAA
GTACACATATATTACGATGCTGTTCTATTAAATGCTTCCTATATTATATATATAGTAATGTCGTGATCTA
TGGTGCACTCTCAGTACAATCTGCTCTGATGCCGCATAGTTAAGCCAGCCCCGACACCCGCCAACACCCG
CTGACGCGCCCTGACGGGCTTGTCTGCTCCCGGCATCCGCTTACAGACAAGCTGTGACCGTCTCCGGGAG
CTGCATGTGTCAGAGGTTTTCACCGTCATCACCGAAACGCGCGAGACGAAAGGGCCTCGTGATACGCCTA
TTTTTATAGGTTAATGTCATGATAATAATGGTTTCTTAGACGGATCGCTTGCCTGTAACTTACACGCGCC
TCGTATCTTTTAATGATGGAATAATTTGGGAATTTACTCTGTGTTTATTTATTTTTATGTTTTGTATTTG
GATTTTAGAAAGTAAATAAAGAAGGTAGAAGAGTTACGGAATGAAGAAAAAAAAATAAACAAAGGTTTAA
AAAATTTCAACAAAAAGCGTACTTTACATATATATTTATTAGACAAGAAAAGCAGATTAAATAGATATAC
ATTCGATTAACGATAAGTAAAATGTAAAATCACAGGATTTTCGTGTGTGGTCTTCTACACAGACAAGATG
AAACAATTCGGCATTAATACCTGAGAGCAGGAAGAGCAAGATAAAAGGTAGTATTTGTTGGCGATCCCCC
TAGAGTCTTTTACATCTTCGGAAAACAAAAACTATTTTTTCTTTAATTTCTTTTTTTACTTTCTATTTTT
AATTTATATATTTATATTAAAAAATTTAAATTATAATTATTTTTATAGCACGTGATGAAAAGGACCCAGG
TGGCACTTTTCGGGGAAATGTGCGCGGAACCCCTATTTGTTTATTTTTCTAAATACATTCAAATATGTAT
CCGCTCATGAGACAATAACCCTGATAAATGCTTCAATAATATTGAAAAAGGAAGAGTATGAGTATTCAAC
ATTTCCGTGTCGCCCTTATTCCCTTTTTTGCGGCATTTTGCCTTCCTGTTTTTGCTCACCCAGAAACGCT
GGTGAAAGTAAAAGATGCTGAAGATCAGTTGGGTGCACGAGTGGGTTACATCGAACTGGATCTCAACAGC
GGTAAGATCCTTGAGAGTTTTCGCCCCGAAGAACGTTTTCCAATGATGAGCACTTTTAAAGTTCTGCTAT
GTGGCGCGGTATTATCCCGTATTGACGCCGGGCAAGAGCAACTCGGTCGCCGCATACACTATTCTCAGAA
TGACTTGGTTGAGTACTCACCAGTCACAGAAAAGCATCTTACGGATGGCATGACAGTAAGAGAATTATGC
AGTGCTGCCATAACCATGAGTGATAACACTGCGGCCAACTTACTTCTGACAACGATCGGAGGACCGAAGG
AGCTAACCGCTTTTTTGCACAACATGGGGGATCATGTAACTCGCCTTGATCGTTGGGAACCGGAGCTGAA
TGAAGCCATACCAAACGACGAGCGTGACACCACGATGCCTGTAGCAATGGCAACAACGTTGCGCAAACTA
TTAACTGGCGAACTACTTACTCTAGCTTCCCGGCAACAATTAATAGACTGGATGGAGGCGGATAAAGTTG
CAGGACCACTTCTGCGCTCGGCCCTTCCGGCTGGCTGGTTTATTGCTGATAAATCTGGAGCCGGTGAGCG
TGGGTCTCGCGGTATCATTGCAGCACTGGGGCCAGATGGTAAGCCCTCCCGTATCGTAGTTATCTACACG
ACGGGGAGTCAGGCAACTATGGATGAACGAAATAGACAGATCGCTGAGATAGGTGCCTCACTGATTAAGC
ATTGGTAACTGTCAGACCAAGTTTACTCATATATACTTTAGATTGATTTAAAACTTCATTTTTAATTTAA
AAGGATCTAGGTGAAGATCCTTTTTGATAATCTCATGACCAAAATCCCTTAACGTGAGTTTTCGTTCCAC
TGAGCGTCAGACCCCGTAGAAAAGATCAAAGGATCTTCTTGAGATCCTTTTTTTCTGCGCGTAATCTGCT
GCTTGCAAACAAAAAAACCACCGCTACCAGCGGTGGTTTGTTTGCCGGATCAAGAGCTACCAACTCTTTT
TCCGAAGGTAACTGGCTTCAGCAGAGCGCAGATACCAAATACTGTTCTTCTAGTGTAGCCGTAGTTAGGC
CACCACTTCAAGAACTCTGTAGCACCGCCTACATACCTCGCTCTGCTAATCCTGTTACCAGTGGCTGCTG
CCAGTGGCGATAAGTCGTGTCTTACCGGGTTGGACTCAAGACGATAGTTACCGGATAAGGCGCAGCGGTC
GGGCTGAACGGGGGGTTCGTGCACACAGCCCAGCTTGGAGCGAACGACCTACACCGAACTGAGATACCTA
CAGCGTGAGCTATGAGAAAGCGCCACGCTTCCCGAAGGGAGAAAGGCGGACAGGTATCCGGTAAGCGGCA
GGGTCGGAACAGGAGAGCGCACGAGGGAGCTTCCAGGGGGAAACGCCTGGTATCTTTATAGTCCTGTCGG
GTTTCGCCACCTCTGACTTGAGCGTCGATTTTTGTGATGCTCGTCAGGGGGGCGGAGCCTATGGAAAAAC
GCCAGCAACGCGGCCTTTTTACGGTTCCTGGCCTTTTGCTGGCCTTTTGCTCACATGTTCTTTCCTGCGT
TATCCCCTGATTCTGTGGATAACCGTATTACCGCCTTTGAGTGAGCTGATACCGCTCGCCGCAGCCGAAC
GACCGAGCGCAGCGAGTCAGTGAGCGAGGAAGCGGAAGAGCGCCCAATACGCAAACCGCCTCTCCCCGCG
CGTTGGCCGATTCATTAATGCAGCTGGCACGACAGGTTTCCCGACTGGAAAGCGGGCAGTGAGCGCAACG
CAATTAATGTGAGTTAGCTCACTCATTAGGCACCCCAGGCTTTACACTTTATGCTTCCGGCTCGTATGTT
GTGTGGA
